Addgene plasmid #80208: non-targeting control gRNA (BRDN0001147223)
Purpose: 3rd generation lentiviral gRNA plasmid, non-targeting control gRNA
Depositing lab: John Doench & David Root. Depositing organization: Broad Institute. Publication: Optimized sgRNA design to maximize activity and minimize off-target effects of CRISPR-Cas9. Doench JG, Fusi N, Sullender M, Hegde M, Vaimberg EW, Donovan KF, Smith I, Tothova Z, Wilen C, Orchard R, Virgin HW, Listgarten J, Root DE. Nat Biotechnol. 2016 Jan 18. doi: 10.1038/nbt.3437. PubMed 26780180.
Backbone
  Vector backbone: lentiGuide-Puro
  Backbone manufacturer: Zhang Lab (Addgene plasmid # 52963)
  Vector type: Mammalian Expression, Lentiviral, CRISPR
  Selectable markers: Puromycin
Growth in bacteria
  Bacterial resistance: Ampicillin, 100 μg/mL
  Growth temperature: 37°C
  Growth strain: DH5alpha
  Copy number: High Copy
Gene/Insert
  Gene/Insert name: Non-targeting control gRNA
  gRNA/shRNA sequence: TGGCGGCCCAAACTTAACAC
  Species: H. sapiens (human)
  Promoter: hU6
  Cloning method: Unknown
  Sequencing primers: 5′ U6-F; 3′ pS2-R
Terms and licenses: Academic/Nonprofit Terms; Industry Terms: Not Available to Industry
How to cite: non-targeting control gRNA (BRDN0001147223) was a gift from John Doench & David Root (Addgene plasmid # 80208 ; http://n2t.net/addgene:80208 ; RRID:Addgene_80208)
