[The description below was written by a language model from this plasmid's Addgene catalogue record and pLannotate feature annotations shown in this document.]
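Description:
The non-targeting control gRNA (BRDN0001147223) plasmid is a third-generation lentiviral guide RNA vector built on the lentiGuide-Puro backbone, for use in mammalian cells as a negative control in CRISPR-Cas9 experiments. It is propagated in E. coli as a high-copy plasmid through a ColE1/pUC-type origin with ampicillin selection (AmpR under its own bla promoter). The 8.3 kb backbone also carries an f1 origin, an SV40 origin and poly(A) signal, and lac/T7/T3 remnants from the parental cloning vector.

The lentiviral cassette begins with an RSV promoter fused to a truncated HIV-1 5' LTR, which drives Tat-independent production of genomic RNA in packaging cells. This is followed by the Ψ packaging signal with adjoining gag sequence and the Rev response element for Rev-dependent nuclear export. Downstream, the human U6 RNA polymerase III promoter transcribes a 20-nt spacer joined to the Streptococcus pyogenes Cas9 gRNA scaffold. The record describes this spacer as non-targeting, with human listed as the species. A cPPT/CTS element sits after the guide cassette. Next, the EF-1α core promoter with its intron A expresses puromycin N-acetyltransferase for selection of transduced cells, and a WPRE enhances transcript expression. The cassette ends with a self-inactivating ΔU3 3' LTR.

The plasmid encodes no Cas9, so the nuclease must be supplied separately, for example from a Cas9-expressing cell line. The viral packaging and envelope functions must likewise come from helper plasmids. It was deposited in connection with work on optimised sgRNA design, and it serves as a baseline control for the effects of transduction, selection and Cas9 activity without directed cleavage.
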