Features (pLannotate 1.2.2; 29 found; start..end, strand, type, name):
     14..80      +  CDS            small t antigen (fragment): SV40 (simian virus 40) small t antigen
    106..317     +  promoter       EF-1α core promoter: core promoter for human elongation factor EF-1α
    318..1256    +  intron         EF-1α intron A: intron upstream of the start codon of human EF-1α
   1278..1877    +  CDS            PuroR (fragment): puromycin N-acetyltransferase; pac from Streptomyces; confers resistance to puromycin
   1893..2481    +  misc_feature   WPRE: woodchuck hepatitis virus posttranscriptional regulatory element
   2532..2551    +  misc_feature   cPPT/CTS (fragment): central polypurine tract and central termination sequence of HIV-1
   2553..2786    +  LTR            3' LTR (ΔU3): self-inactivating 3' long terminal repeat (LTR) from HIV-1
   2864..2985    +  polyA_signal   SV40 poly(A) signal: SV40 polyadenylation signal
   3025..3160    +  rep_origin     SV40 ori: SV40 origin of replication
   3181..3199    -  promoter       T7 promoter: promoter for bacteriophage T7 RNA polymerase
   3207..3362    +  CDS            lacZα (fragment): LacZα fragment of β-galactosidase; lacZ fragment
   3367..3795    +  rep_origin     f1 ori (sequence partly withheld): f1 bacteriophage origin of replication; arrow indicates direction of (+) strand synthesis
   3848..3952    +  promoter       AmpR promoter: bla
   3953..4813    +  CDS            AmpR: β-lactamase; bla; confers resistance to ampicillin, carbenicillin, and related antibiotics
   4984..5572    +  rep_origin     ori: high-copy-number ColE1/pMB1/pBR322/pUC origin of replication
   5755..5847    +  CDS            lacI (fragment): lac repressor; lacI; The lac repressor binds to the lac operator to inhibit transcription in E. coli. This inhibition can be relieved by adding lactose or isopropyl-β-D-thiogalactopyranoside (IPTG).
   5860..5881    +  protein_bind   CAP binding site: CAP binding activates transcription in the presence of cAMP. E. coli catabolite activator protein
   5896..5926    +  promoter       lac promoter: promoter for the E. coli lac operon
   5934..5950    +  protein_bind   lac operator: The lac repressor binds to the lac operator to inhibit transcription in E. coli. This inhibition can be relieved by adding lactose or isopropyl-β-D-thiogalactopyranoside (IPTG). lac repressor encoded by lacI
   5995..6013    +  promoter       T3 promoter: promoter for bacteriophage T3 RNA polymerase
   6041..6267    +  promoter       RSV promoter: Rous sarcoma virus enhancer/promoter
   6268..6448    +  LTR            5' LTR (truncated): truncated 5' long terminal repeat (LTR) from HIV-1
   6495..6620    +  misc_feature   HIV-1 Ψ: packaging signal of human immunodeficiency virus type 1
   6604..6967    +  CDS            HIV-1 gag (fragment): gag protein from human immunodeficiency virus 1; gag
   7113..7346    +  misc_feature   RRE: The Rev response element (RRE) of HIV-1 allows for Rev-dependent mRNA export from the nucleus to the cytoplasm.
   7723..7749    +  CDS            Rev (fragment): human immunodeficiency virus 1 (HIV-1) Rev protein; rev; enhances nuclear export of unspliced and incompletely spliced viral mRNAs
   7753..7993    +  promoter       U6 promoter: RNA polymerase III promoter for human U6 snRNA
   8023..8098    +  misc_RNA       gRNA scaffold: guide RNA scaffold for the Streptococcus pyogenes CRISPR/Cas9 system
   8154..8271    +  misc_feature   cPPT/CTS: central polypurine tract and central termination sequence of HIV-1
>Addgene plasmid #80208 | non-targeting control gRNA (BRDN0001147223) | depositor full sequence | sequence record 150894 | Full Sequence
CCCGGGTGCAAAGATGGATAAAGTTTTAAACAGAGAGGAATCTTTGCAGCTAATGGACCTTCTAGGTCTT
GAAAGGAGTGGGAATTGGCTCCGGTGCCCGTCAGTGGGCAGAGCGCACATCGCCCACAGTCCCCGAGAAG
TTGGGGGGAGGGGTCGGCAATTGATCCGGTGCCTAGAGAAGGTGGCGCGGGGTAAACTGGGAAAGTGATG
TCGTGTACTGGCTCCGCCTTTTTCCCGAGGGTGGGGGAGAACCGTATATAAGTGCAGTAGTCGCCGTGAA
CGTTCTTTTTCGCAACGGGTTTGCCGCCAGAACACAGGTAAGTGCCGTGTGTGGTTCCCGCGGGCCTGGC
CTCTTTACGGGTTATGGCCCTTGCGTGCCTTGAATTACTTCCACCTGGCTGCAGTACGTGATTCTTGATC
CCGAGCTTCGGGTTGGAAGTGGGTGGGAGAGTTCGAGGCCTTGCGCTTAAGGAGCCCCTTCGCCTCGTGC
TTGAGTTGAGGCCTGGCCTGGGCGCTGGGGCCGCCGCGTGCGAATCTGGTGGCACCTTCGCGCCTGTCTC
GCTGCTTTCGATAAGTCTCTAGCCATTTAAAATTTTTGATGACCTGCTGCGACGCTTTTTTTCTGGCAAG
ATAGTCTTGTAAATGCGGGCCAAGATCTGCACACTGGTATTTCGGTTTTTGGGGCCGCGGGCGGCGACGG
GGCCCGTGCGTCCCAGCGCACATGTTCGGCGAGGCGGGGCCTGCGAGCGCGGCCACCGAGAATCGGACGG
GGGTAGTCTCAAGCTGGCCGGCCTGCTCTGGTGCCTGGCCTCGCGCCGCCGTGTATCGCCCCGCCCTGGG
CGGCAAGGCTGGCCCGGTCGGCACCAGTTGCGTGAGCGGAAAGATGGCCGCTTCCCGGCCCTGCTGCAGG
GAGCTCAAAATGGAGGACGCGGCGCTCGGGAGAGCGGGCGGGTGAGTCACCCACACAAAGGAAAAGGGCC
TTTCCGTCCTCAGCCGTCGCTTCATGTGACTCCACGGAGTACCGGGCGCCGTCCAGGCACCTCGATTAGT
TCTCGAGCTTTTGGAGTACGTCGTCTTTAGGTTGGGGGGAGGGGTTTTATGCGATGGAGTTTCCCCACAC
TGAGTGGGTGGAGACTGAAGTTAGGCCAGCTTGGCACTTGATGTAATTCTCCTTGGAATTTGCCCTTTTT
GAGTTTGGATCTTGGTTCATTCTCAAGCCTCAGACAGTGGTTCAAAGTTTTTTTCTTCCATTTCAGGTGT
CGTGACGTACGGCCACCATGACCGAGTACAAGCCCACGGTGCGCCTCGCCACCCGCGACGACGTCCCCAG
GGCCGTACGCACCCTCGCCGCCGCGTTCGCCGACTACCCCGCCACGCGCCACACCGTCGATCCGGACCGC
CACATCGAGCGGGTCACCGAGCTGCAAGAACTCTTCCTCACGCGCGTCGGGCTCGACATCGGCAAGGTGT
GGGTCGCGGACGACGGCGCCGCCGTGGCGGTCTGGACCACGCCGGAGAGCGTCGAAGCGGGGGCGGTGTT
CGCCGAGATCGGCCCGCGCATGGCCGAGTTGAGCGGTTCCCGGCTGGCCGCGCAGCAACAGATGGAAGGC
CTCCTGGCGCCGCACCGGCCCAAGGAGCCCGCGTGGTTCCTGGCCACCGTCGGAGTCTCGCCCGACCACC
AGGGCAAGGGTCTGGGCAGCGCCGTCGTGCTCCCCGGAGTGGAGGCGGCCGAGCGCGCCGGGGTGCCCGC
CTTCCTGGAGACCTCCGCGCCCCGCAACCTCCCCTTCTACGAGCGGCTCGGCTTCACCGTCACCGCCGAC
GTCGAGGTGCCCGAAGGACCGCGCACCTGGTGCATGACCCGCAAGCCCGGTGCCTGAACGCGTTAAGTCG
ACAATCAACCTCTGGATTACAAAATTTGTGAAAGATTGACTGGTATTCTTAACTATGTTGCTCCTTTTAC
GCTATGTGGATACGCTGCTTTAATGCCTTTGTATCATGCTATTGCTTCCCGTATGGCTTTCATTTTCTCC
TCCTTGTATAAATCCTGGTTGCTGTCTCTTTATGAGGAGTTGTGGCCCGTTGTCAGGCAACGTGGCGTGG
TGTGCACTGTGTTTGCTGACGCAACCCCCACTGGTTGGGGCATTGCCACCACCTGTCAGCTCCTTTCCGG
GACTTTCGCTTTCCCCCTCCCTATTGCCACGGCGGAACTCATCGCCGCCTGCCTTGCCCGCTGCTGGACA
GGGGCTCGGCTGTTGGGCACTGACAATTCCGTGGTGTTGTCGGGGAAATCATCGTCCTTTCCTTGGCTGC
TCGCCTGTGTTGCCACCTGGATTCTGCGCGGGACGTCCTTCTGCTACGTCCCTTCGGCCCTCAATCCAGC
GGACCTTCCTTCCCGCGGCCTGCTGCCGGCTCTGCGGCCTCTTCCGCGTCTTCGCCTTCGCCCTCAGACG
AGTCGGATCTCCCTTTGGGCCGCCTCCCCGCGTCGACTTTAAGACCAATGACTTACAAGGCAGCTGTAGA
TCTTAGCCACTTTTTAAAAGAAAAGGGGGGACTGGAAGGGCTAATTCACTCCCAACGAAGACAAGATCTG
CTTTTTGCTTGTACTGGGTCTCTCTGGTTAGACCAGATCTGAGCCTGGGAGCTCTCTGGCTAACTAGGGA
ACCCACTGCTTAAGCCTCAATAAAGCTTGCCTTGAGTGCTTCAAGTAGTGTGTGCCCGTCTGTTGTGTGA
CTCTGGTAACTAGAGATCCCTCAGACCCTTTTAGTCAGTGTGGAAAATCTCTAGCAGTACGTATAGTAGT
TCATGTCATCTTATTATTCAGTATTTATAACTTGCAAAGAAATGAATATCAGAGAGTGAGAGGAACTTGT
TTATTGCAGCTTATAATGGTTACAAATAAAGCAATAGCATCACAAATTTCACAAATAAAGCATTTTTTTC
ACTGCATTCTAGTTGTGGTTTGTCCAAACTCATCAATGTATCTTATCATGTCTGGCTCTAGCTATCCCGC
CCCTAACTCCGCCCATCCCGCCCCTAACTCCGCCCAGTTCCGCCCATTCTCCGCCCCATGGCTGACTAAT
TTTTTTTATTTATGCAGAGGCCGAGGCCGCCTCGGCCTCTGAGCTATTCCAGAAGTAGTGAGGAGGCTTT
TTTGGAGGCCTAGGGACGTACCCAATTCGCCCTATAGTGAGTCGTATTACGCGCGCTCACTGGCCGTCGT
TTTACAACGTCGTGACTGGGAAAACCCTGGCGTTACCCAACTTAATCGCCTTGCAGCACATCCCCCTTTC
GCCAGCTGGCGTAATAGCGAAGAGGCCCGCACCGATCGCCCTTCCCAACAGTTGCGCAGCCTGAATGGCG
AATGGG
[124 nt withheld, positions 3367-3490]
C
[91 nt withheld, positions 3492-3582]
A
[49 nt withheld, positions 3584-3632]
CCTTTGACGTTGGAGTCCACGTTCTTT
[37 nt withheld, positions 3660-3696]
ACCCTATCTCGGTCTATTCTTTTGATTTATAAGGGATTTTGCCGATTTCGGCCTATTGGTTAAAAAATGA
GCTGATTTAACAAAAATTTAACGCGAATTTTAACAAAATATTAACGCTTACAATTTAGGTGGCACTTTTC
GGGGAAATGTGCGCGGAACCCCTATTTGTTTATTTTTCTAAATACATTCAAATATGTATCCGCTCATGAG
ACAATAACCCTGATAAATGCTTCAATAATATTGAAAAAGGAAGAGTATGAGTATTCAACATTTCCGTGTC
GCCCTTATTCCCTTTTTTGCGGCATTTTGCCTTCCTGTTTTTGCTCACCCAGAAACGCTGGTGAAAGTAA
AAGATGCTGAAGATCAGTTGGGTGCACGAGTGGGTTACATCGAACTGGATCTCAACAGCGGTAAGATCCT
TGAGAGTTTTCGCCCCGAAGAACGTTTTCCAATGATGAGCACTTTTAAAGTTCTGCTATGTGGCGCGGTA
TTATCCCGTATTGACGCCGGGCAAGAGCAACTCGGTCGCCGCATACACTATTCTCAGAATGACTTGGTTG
AGTACTCACCAGTCACAGAAAAGCATCTTACGGATGGCATGACAGTAAGAGAATTATGCAGTGCTGCCAT
AACCATGAGTGATAACACTGCGGCCAACTTACTTCTGACAACGATCGGAGGACCGAAGGAGCTAACCGCT
TTTTTGCACAACATGGGGGATCATGTAACTCGCCTTGATCGTTGGGAACCGGAGCTGAATGAAGCCATAC
CAAACGACGAGCGTGACACCACGATGCCTGTAGCAATGGCAACAACGTTGCGCAAACTATTAACTGGCGA
ACTACTTACTCTAGCTTCCCGGCAACAATTAATAGACTGGATGGAGGCGGATAAAGTTGCAGGACCACTT
CTGCGCTCGGCCCTTCCGGCTGGCTGGTTTATTGCTGATAAATCTGGAGCCGGTGAGCGTGGGTCTCGCG
GTATCATTGCAGCACTGGGGCCAGATGGTAAGCCCTCCCGTATCGTAGTTATCTACACGACGGGGAGTCA
GGCAACTATGGATGAACGAAATAGACAGATCGCTGAGATAGGTGCCTCACTGATTAAGCATTGGTAACTG
TCAGACCAAGTTTACTCATATATACTTTAGATTGATTTAAAACTTCATTTTTAATTTAAAAGGATCTAGG
TGAAGATCCTTTTTGATAATCTCATGACCAAAATCCCTTAACGTGAGTTTTCGTTCCACTGAGCGTCAGA
CCCCGTAGAAAAGATCAAAGGATCTTCTTGAGATCCTTTTTTTCTGCGCGTAATCTGCTGCTTGCAAACA
AAAAAACCACCGCTACCAGCGGTGGTTTGTTTGCCGGATCAAGAGCTACCAACTCTTTTTCCGAAGGTAA
CTGGCTTCAGCAGAGCGCAGATACCAAATACTGTTCTTCTAGTGTAGCCGTAGTTAGGCCACCACTTCAA
GAACTCTGTAGCACCGCCTACATACCTCGCTCTGCTAATCCTGTTACCAGTGGCTGCTGCCAGTGGCGAT
AAGTCGTGTCTTACCGGGTTGGACTCAAGACGATAGTTACCGGATAAGGCGCAGCGGTCGGGCTGAACGG
GGGGTTCGTGCACACAGCCCAGCTTGGAGCGAACGACCTACACCGAACTGAGATACCTACAGCGTGAGCT
ATGAGAAAGCGCCACGCTTCCCGAAGGGAGAAAGGCGGACAGGTATCCGGTAAGCGGCAGGGTCGGAACA
GGAGAGCGCACGAGGGAGCTTCCAGGGGGAAACGCCTGGTATCTTTATAGTCCTGTCGGGTTTCGCCACC
TCTGACTTGAGCGTCGATTTTTGTGATGCTCGTCAGGGGGGCGGAGCCTATGGAAAAACGCCAGCAACGC
GGCCTTTTTACGGTTCCTGGCCTTTTGCTGGCCTTTTGCTCACATGTTCTTTCCTGCGTTATCCCCTGAT
TCTGTGGATAACCGTATTACCGCCTTTGAGTGAGCTGATACCGCTCGCCGCAGCCGAACGACCGAGCGCA
GCGAGTCAGTGAGCGAGGAAGCGGAAGAGCGCCCAATACGCAAACCGCCTCTCCCCGCGCGTTGGCCGAT
TCATTAATGCAGCTGGCACGACAGGTTTCCCGACTGGAAAGCGGGCAGTGAGCGCAACGCAATTAATGTG
AGTTAGCTCACTCATTAGGCACCCCAGGCTTTACACTTTATGCTTCCGGCTCGTATGTTGTGTGGAATTG
TGAGCGGATAACAATTTCACACAGGAAACAGCTATGACCATGATTACGCCAAGCGCGCAATTAACCCTCA
CTAAAGGGAACAAAAGCTGGAGCTGCAAGCTTAATGTAGTCTTATGCAATACTCTTGTAGTCTTGCAACA
TGGTAACGATGAGTTAGCAACATGCCTTACAAGGAGAGAAAAAGCACCGTGCATGCCGATTGGTGGAAGT
AAGGTGGTACGATCGTGCCTTATTAGGAAGGCAACAGACGGGTCTGACATGGATTGGACGAACCACTGAA
TTGCCGCATTGCAGAGATATTGTATTTAAGTGCCTAGCTCGATACATAAACGGGTCTCTCTGGTTAGACC
AGATCTGAGCCTGGGAGCTCTCTGGCTAACTAGGGAACCCACTGCTTAAGCCTCAATAAAGCTTGCCTTG
AGTGCTTCAAGTAGTGTGTGCCCGTCTGTTGTGTGACTCTGGTAACTAGAGATCCCTCAGACCCTTTTAG
TCAGTGTGGAAAATCTCTAGCAGTGGCGCCCGAACAGGGACTTGAAAGCGAAAGGGAAACCAGAGGAGCT
CTCTCGACGCAGGACTCGGCTTGCTGAAGCGCGCACGGCAAGAGGCGAGGGGCGGCGACTGGTGAGTACG
CCAAAAATTTTGACTAGCGGAGGCTAGAAGGAGAGAGATGGGTGCGAGAGCGTCAGTATTAAGCGGGGGA
GAATTAGATCGCGATGGGAAAAAATTCGGTTAAGGCCAGGGGGAAAGAAAAAATATAAATTAAAACATAT
AGTATGGGCAAGCAGGGAGCTAGAACGATTCGCAGTTAATCCTGGCCTGTTAGAAACATCAGAAGGCTGT
AGACAAATACTGGGACAGCTACAACCATCCCTTCAGACAGGATCAGAAGAACTTAGATCATTATATAATA
CAGTAGCAACCCTCTATTGTGTGCATCAAAGGATAGAGATAAAAGACACCAAGGAAGCTTTAGACAAGAT
AGAGGAAGAGCAAAACAAAAGTAAGACCACCGCACAGCAAGCGGCCGCTGATCTTCAGACCTGGAGGAGG
AGATATGAGGGACAATTGGAGAAGTGAATTATATAAATATAAAGTAGTAAAAATTGAACCATTAGGAGTA
GCACCCACCAAGGCAAAGAGAAGAGTGGTGCAGAGAGAAAAAAGAGCAGTGGGAATAGGAGCTTTGTTCC
TTGGGTTCTTGGGAGCAGCAGGAAGCACTATGGGCGCAGCGTCAATGACGCTGACGGTACAGGCCAGACA
ATTATTGTCTGGTATAGTGCAGCAGCAGAACAATTTGCTGAGGGCTATTGAGGCGCAACAGCATCTGTTG
CAACTCACAGTCTGGGGCATCAAGCAGCTCCAGGCAAGAATCCTGGCTGTGGAAAGATACCTAAAGGATC
AACAGCTCCTGGGGATTTGGGGTTGCTCTGGAAAACTCATTTGCACCACTGCTGTGCCTTGGAATGCTAG
TTGGAGTAATAAATCTCTGGAACAGATTTGGAATCACACGACCTGGATGGAGTGGGACAGAGAAATTAAC
AATTACACAAGCTTAATACACTCCTTAATTGAAGAATCGCAAAACCAGCAAGAAAAGAATGAACAAGAAT
TATTGGAATTAGATAAATGGGCAAGTTTGTGGAATTGGTTTAACATAACAAATTGGCTGTGGTATATAAA
ATTATTCATAATGATAGTAGGAGGCTTGGTAGGTTTAAGAATAGTTTTTGCTGTACTTTCTATAGTGAAT
AGAGTTAGGCAGGGATATTCACCATTATCGTTTCAGACCCACCTCCCAACCCCGAGGGGACCCAGAGAGG
GCCTATTTCCCATGATTCCTTCATATTTGCATATACGATACAAGGCTGTTAGAGAGATAATTAGAATTAA
TTTGACTGTAAACACAAAGATATTAGTACAAAATACGTGACGTAGAAAGTAATAATTTCTTGGGTAGTTT
GCAGTTTTAAAATTATGTTTTAAAATGGACTATCATATGCTTACCGTAACTTGAAAGTATTTCGATTTCT
TGGCTTTATATATCTTGTGGAAAGGACGAAACACCGTGGCGGCCCAAACTTAACACGTTTTAGAGCTAGA
AATAGCAAGTTAAAATAAGGCTAGTCCGTTATCAACTTGAAAAAGTGGCACCGAGTCGGTGCTTTTTTAA
GCTTGGCGTAACTAGATCTTGAGACAAATGGCAGTATTCATCCACAATTTTAAAAGAAAAGGGGGGATTG
GGGGGTACAGTGCAGGGGAAAGAATAGTAGACATAATAGCAACAGACATACAAACTAAAGAATTACAAAA
ACAAATTACAAAAATTCAAAATTTTCGGGTTTATTACAGGGACAGCAGAGATCCACTTTGGCGCCGGCTC
GAGGGGG
