>Addgene plasmid #80208 | non-targeting control gRNA (BRDN0001147223) | depositor partial sequence | sequence record 150895 | Target Sequence
TGGCGGCCCAAACTTAACAC
