>Addgene plasmid #80208 | non-targeting control gRNA (BRDN0001147223) | addgene partial sequence | sequence record 189115 | hU6-F
AGAAAGTAATAATTTCTTGGGTAGTTTGCAGTTTTAAAATTATGTTTTAAAATGGACTATCATATGCTTA
CCGTAACTTGAAAGTATTTCGATTTCTTGGCTTTATATATCTTGTGGAAAGGACGAAACACCGTGGCGGC
CCAAACTTAACACGTTTTAGAGCTAGAAATAGCAAGTTAAAATAAGGCTAGTCCGTTATCAACTTGAAAA
AGTGGCACCGAGTCGGTGCTTTTTTAAGCTTGGCGTAACTAGATCTTGAGACAAATGGCAGTATTCATCC
ACAATTTTAAAAGAAAAGGGGGGATTGGGGGGTACAGTGCAGGGGAAAGAATAGTAGACATAATAGCAAC
AGACATACAAACTAAAGAATTACAAAAACAAATTACAAAAATTCAAAATTTTCGGGTTTATTACAGGGAC
AGCAGAGATCCACTTTGGCGCCGGCTCGAGGGGGCCCGGGTGCAAAGATGGATAAAGTTTTAAACAGAGA
GGAATCTTTGCAGCTAATGGACCTTCTAGGTCTTGAAAGGAGTGGGAATTGGCTCCGGTGCCCGTCAGTG
GGCAGAGCGC
